>Addgene plasmid #199702 | pEGFP-PCNA | addgene full sequence | sequence record 391904 | Addgene NGS Result
TAGTTATTAATAGTAATCAATTACGGGGTCATTAGTTCATAGCCCATATATGGAGTTCCGCGTTACATAA
CTTACGGTAAATGGCCCGCCTGGCTGACCGCCCAACGACCCCCGCCCATTGACGTCAATAATGACGTATG
TTCCCATAGTAACGCCAATAGGGACTTTCCATTGACGTCAATGGGTGGAGTATTTACGGTAAACTGCCCA
CTTGGCAGTACATCAAGTGTATCATATGCCAAGTACGCCCCCTATTGACGTCAATGACGGTAAATGGCCC
GCCTGGCATTATGCCCAGTACATGACCTTATGGGACTTTCCTACTTGGCAGTACATCTACGTATTAGTCA
TCGCTATTACCATGGTGATGCGGTTTTGGCAGTACATCAATGGGCGTGGATAGCGGTTTGACTCACGGGG
ATTTCCAAGTCTCCACCCCATTGACGTCAATGGGAGTTTGTTTTGGCACCAAAATCAACGGGACTTTCCA
AAATGTCGTAACAACTCCGCCCCATTGACGCAAATGGGCGGTAGGCGTGTACGGTGGGAGGTCTATATAA
GCAGAGCTGGTTTAGTGAACCGTCAGATCCGCTAGCGCTACCGGTCGCCACCATGGTGAGCAAGGGCGAG
GAGCTGTTCACCGGGGTGGTGCCCATCCTGGTCGAGCTGGACGGCGACGTAAACGGCCACAAGTTCAGCG
TGTCCGGCGAGGGCGAGGGCGATGCCACCTACGGCAAGCTGACCCTGAAGTTCATCTGCACCACCGGCAA
GCTGCCCGTGCCCTGGCCCACCCTCGTGACCACCCTGACCTACGGCGTGCAGTGCTTCAGCCGCTACCCC
GACCACATGAAGCAGCACGACTTCTTCAAGTCCGCCATGCCCGAAGGCTACGTCCAGGAGCGCACCATCT
TCTTCAAGGACGACGGCAACTACAAGACCCGCGCCGAGGTGAAGTTCGAGGGCGACACCCTGGTGAACCG
CATCGAGCTGAAGGGCATCGACTTCAAGGAGGACGGCAACATCCTGGGGCACAAGCTGGAGTACAACTAC
AACAGCCACAACGTCTATATCATGGCCGACAAGCAGAAGAACGGCATCAAGGTGAACTTCAAGATCCGCC
ACAACATCGAGGACGGCAGCGTGCAGCTCGCCGACCACTACCAGCAGAACACCCCCATCGGCGACGGCCC
CGTGCTGCTGCCCGACAACCACTACCTGAGCACCCAGTCCGCCCTGAGCAAAGACCCCAACGAGAAGCGC
GATCACATGGTCCTGCTGGAGTTCGTGACCGCCGCCGGGATCACTCTCGGCATGGACGAGCTGTACAAGT
CCGGACTCAGATCTCGAGAAATGTTCGAGGCGCGCCTGGTCCAGGGCTCCATCCTCAAGAAGGTGTTGGA
GGCACTCAAGGACCTCATCAACGAGGCCTGCTGGGATATTAGCTCCAGCGGTGTAAACCTGCAGAGCATG
GACTCGTCCCACGTCTCTTTGGTGCAGCTCACCCTGCGGTCTGAGGGCTTCGACACCTACCGCTGCGACC
GCAACCTGGCCATGGGCGTGAACCTCACCAGTATGTCCAAAATACTAAAATGCGCCGGCAATGAAGATAT
CATTACACTAAGGGCCGAAGATAACGCGGATACCTTGGCGCTAGTATTTGAAGCACCAAACCAGGAGAAA
GTTTCAGACTATGAAATGAAGTTGATGGATTTAGATGTTGAACAACTTGGAATTCCAGAACAGGAGTACA
GCTGTGTAGTAAAGATGCCTTCTGGTGAATTTGCACGTATATGCCGAGATCTCAGCCATATTGGAGATGC
TGTTGTAATTTCCTGTGCAAAAGACGGAGTGAAATTTTCTGCAAGTGGAGAACTTGGAAATGGAAACATT
AAATTGTCACAGACAAGTAATGTCGATAAAGAGGAGGAAGCTGTTACCATAGAGATGAATGAACCAGTTC
AACTAACTTTTGCACTGAGGTACCTGAACTTCTTTACAAAAGCCACTCCACTCTCTTCAACGGTGACACT
CAGTATGTCTGCAGATGTACCCCTTGTTGTAGAGTATAAAATTGCGGATATGGGACACTTAAAATACTAC
TTGGCTCCCAAGATCGAGGATGAAGAAGGATCTTAGGGATCCACCGGATCTAGATAACTGATCATAATCA
GCCATACCACATTTGTAGAGGTTTTACTTGCTTTAAAAAACCTCCCACACCTCCCCCTGAACCTGAAACA
TAAAATGAATGCAATTGTTGTTGTTAACTTGTTTATTGCAGCTTATAATGGTTACAAATAAAGCAATAGC
ATCACAAATTTCACAAATAAAGCATTTTTTTCACTGCATTCTAGTTGTGGTTTGTCCAAACTCATCAATG
TATCTTAACGCGTAAATTGTAAGCGTTAATATTTTGTTAAAATTCGCGTTAAATTTTTGTTAAATCAGCT
CATTTTTTAACCAATAGGCCGAAATCGGCAAAATCCCTTATAAATCAAAAGAATAGACCGAGATAGGGT
[37 nt withheld, positions 2520-2556]
AAAGAACGTGGACTCCAACGTCAAAGG
[49 nt withheld, positions 2584-2632]
T
[91 nt withheld, positions 2634-2724]
G
[124 nt withheld, positions 2726-2849]
CAGGTGGCACTTTTCGGGGAAATGTGCGCGGAACCCCTATTTGTTTATTTTTCTAAATACATTCAAATAT
GTATCCGCTCATGAGACAATAACCCTGATAAATGCTTCAATAATATTGAAAAAGGAAGAGTCCTGAGGCG
GAAAGAACCAGCTGTGGAATGTGTGTCAGTTAGGGTGTGGAAAGTCCCCAGGCTCCCCAGCAGGCAGAAG
TATGCAAAGCATGCATCTCAATTAGTCAGCAACCAGGTGTGGAAAGTCCCCAGGCTCCCCAGCAGGCAGA
AGTATGCAAAGCATGCATCTCAATTAGTCAGCAACCATAGTCCCGCCCCTAACTCCGCCCATCCCGCCCC
TAACTCCGCCCAGTTCCGCCCATTCTCCGCCCCATGGCTGACTAATTTTTTTTATTTATGCAGAGGCCGA
GGCCGCCTCGGCCTCTGAGCTATTCCAGAAGTAGTGAGGAGGCTTTTTTGGAGGCCTAGGCTTTTGCAAA
GATCGATCAAGAGACAGGATGAGGATCGTTTCGCATGATTGAACAAGATGGATTGCACGCAGGTTCTCCG
GCCGCTTGGGTGGAGAGGCTATTCGGCTATGACTGGGCACAACAGACAATCGGCTGCTCTGATGCCGCCG
TGTTCCGGCTGTCAGCGCAGGGGCGCCCGGTTCTTTTTGTCAAGACCGACCTGTCCGGTGCCCTGAATGA
ACTGCAAGACGAGGCAGCGCGGCTATCGTGGCTGGCCACGACGGGCGTTCCTTGCGCAGCTGTGCTCGAC
GTTGTCACTGAAGCGGGAAGGGACTGGCTGCTATTGGGCGAAGTGCCGGGGCAGGATCTCCTGTCATCTC
ACCTTGCTCCTGCCGAGAAAGTATCCATCATGGCTGATGCAATGCGGCGGCTGCATACGCTTGATCCGGC
TACCTGCCCATTCGACCACCAAGCGAAACATCGCATCGAGCGAGCACGTACTCGGATGGAAGCCGGTCTT
GTCGATCAGGATGATCTGGACGAAGAGCATCAGGGGCTCGCGCCAGCCGAACTGTTCGCCAGGCTCAAGG
CGAGCATGCCCGACGGCGAGGATCTCGTCGTGACCCATGGCGATGCCTGCTTGCCGAATATCATGGTGGA
AAATGGCCGCTTTTCTGGATTCATCGACTGTGGCCGGCTGGGTGTGGCGGACCGCTATCAGGACATAGCG
TTGGCTACCCGTGATATTGCTGAAGAGCTTGGCGGCGAATGGGCTGACCGCTTCCTCGTGCTTTACGGTA
TCGCCGCTCCCGATTCGCAGCGCATCGCCTTCTATCGCCTTCTTGACGAGTTCTTCTGAGCGGGACTCTG
GGGTTCGAAATGACCGACCAAGCGACGCCCAACCTGCCATCACGAGATTTCGATTCCACCGCCGCCTTCT
ATGAAAGGTTGGGCTTCGGAATCGTTTTCCGGGACGCCGGCTGGATGATCCTCCAGCGCGGGGATCTCAT
GCTGGAGTTCTTCGCCCACCCTAGGGGGAGGCTAACTGAAACACGGAAGGAGACAATACCGGAAGGAACC
CGCGCTATGACGGCAATAAAAAGACAGAATAAAACGCACGGTGTTGGGTCGTTTGTTCATAAACGCGGGG
TTCGGTCCCAGGGCTGGCACTCTGTCGATACCCCACCGAGACCCCATTGGGGCCAATACGCCCGCGTTTC
TTCCTTTTCCCCACCCCACCCCCCAAGTTCGGGTGAAGGCCCAGGGCTCGCAGCCAACGTCGGGGCGGCA
GGCCCTGCCATAGCCTCAGGTTACTCATATATACTTTAGATTGATTTAAAACTTCATTTTTAATTTAAAA
GGATCTAGGTGAAGATCCTTTTTGATAATCTCATGACCAAAATCCCTTAACGTGAGTTTTCGTTCCACTG
AGCGTCAGACCCCGTAGAAAAGATCAAAGGATCTTCTTGAGATCCTTTTTTTCTGCGCGTAATCTGCTGC
TTGCAAACAAAAAAACCACCGCTACCAGCGGTGGTTTGTTTGCCGGATCAAGAGCTACCAACTCTTTTTC
CGAAGGTAACTGGCTTCAGCAGAGCGCAGATACCAAATACTGTTCTTCTAGTGTAGCCGTAGTTAGGCCA
CCACTTCAAGAACTCTGTAGCACCGCCTACATACCTCGCTCTGCTAATCCTGTTACCAGTGGCTGCTGCC
AGTGGCGATAAGTCGTGTCTTACCGGGTTGGACTCAAGACGATAGTTACCGGATAAGGCGCAGCGGTCGG
GCTGAACGGGGGGTTCGTGCACACAGCCCAGCTTGGAGCGAACGACCTACACCGAACTGAGATACCTACA
GCGTGAGCTATGAGAAAGCGCCACGCTTCCCGAAGGGAGAAAGGCGGACAGGTATCCGGTAAGCGGCAGG
GTCGGAACAGGAGAGCGCACGAGGGAGCTTCCAGGGGGAAACGCCTGGTATCTTTATAGTCCTGTCGGGT
TTCGCCACCTCTGACTTGAGCGTCGATTTTTGTGATGCTCGTCAGGGGGGCGGAGCCTATGGAAAAACGC
CAGCAACGCGGCCTTTTTACGGTTCCTGGCCTTTTGCTGGCCTTTTGCTCACATGTTCTTTCCTGCGTTA
TCCCCTGATTCTGTGGATAACCGTATTACCGCCATGCAT
Features (pLannotate 1.2.2; 15 found; start..end, strand, type, name):
     61..364     +  enhancer       CMV enhancer: human cytomegalovirus immediate early enhancer
    365..568     +  promoter       CMV promoter: human cytomegalovirus (CMV) immediate early promoter
    613..1329    +  CDS            EGFP: EGFP is a basic (constitutively fluorescent) green fluorescent protein published in 1996, derived from Aequorea victoria. It is reported to be a rapidly-maturing weak dimer with moderate acid sensitivity.
   1330..1348    +  misc_feature   MCS (fragment): multiple cloning site
   1351..2133    +  CDS            PCNA: PCNA_HUMAN - Experimental evidence at protein level: Swiss-Prot protein existence level 1. Auxiliary protein of DNA polymerase delta and is involved in the control of eukaryotic DNA replication by increasing the polymerase's processibility during elongation of the leading strand. Induces a robust stimulatory effect on the 3'-5' exonuclease and 3'- phosphodiesterase, but not apurinic-apyrimidinic (AP) endonuclease, APEX2 activities. Has to be loaded onto DNA in order to be able to stimulate APEX2. Plays a key role in DNA damage response (DDR) by being conveniently positioned at the replication
   2159..2243    +  CDS            large T antigen (fragment): large T antigen from SV40 (simian virus 40)
   2266..2387    +  polyA_signal   SV40 poly(A) signal: SV40 polyadenylation signal
   2421..2849    -  rep_origin     f1 ori (sequence partly withheld): f1 bacteriophage origin of replication; arrow indicates direction of (+) strand synthesis
   2876..2980    +  promoter       AmpR promoter: bla
   2982..3339    +  promoter       SV40 promoter: SV40 enhancer and early promoter
   3374..4168    +  CDS            NeoR/KanR: aminoglycoside phosphotransferase from Tn5; aph(3')-II (or nptII); confers resistance to neomycin, kanamycin, and G418 (Geneticin®)
   4189..4341    +  CDS            ble (fragment): BLE_KLEPN - Experimental evidence at protein level: Swiss-Prot protein existence level 1. Binding protein with a strong affinity to the bleomycin family of antibiotics. Binds to CL990; an antimitotic-antibiotic compound. From Klebsiella pneumoniae.
   4400..4447    +  polyA_signal   HSV TK poly(A) signal: herpes simplex virus thymidine kinase polyadenylation signal (Cole and Stacy, 1985)
   4538..4554    -  polyA_signal   bGH poly(A) signal (fragment): bovine growth hormone polyadenylation signal
   4776..5364    +  rep_origin     ori: high-copy-number ColE1/pMB1/pBR322/pUC origin of replication
