[The description below was written by a language model from this plasmid's Addgene catalogue record and pLannotate feature annotations shown in this document.]
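Description:
pEGFP-PCNA is a mammalian expression plasmid built on a Clontech pEGFP-C1 derivative. The depositor's intermediate, pEGFP-ΔC2, had its HindIII site cut and filled in to shift the cloning region into the C2 reading frame. The plasmid replicates in E. coli from a high-copy ColE1/pUC-type origin and also carries an f1 phage origin. A single Tn5 aminoglycoside phosphotransferase gene (NeoR/KanR) serves both hosts. A bacterial bla-type promoter drives it for kanamycin selection in E. coli, and the SV40 enhancer/early promoter drives it for G418 selection of stably transfected mammalian cells, with the HSV TK polyadenylation signal downstream. The short ble, bGH poly(A) and SV40 large T antigen fragments in the annotation appear to be backbone remnants rather than functional elements.

The payload is a single fusion gene transcribed from the human cytomegalovirus immediate-early enhancer and promoter and terminated by the SV40 poly(A) signal. EGFP comes first, followed by a short stretch of residual multiple cloning site as a linker, then the human PCNA coding sequence, so EGFP sits at the N terminus of PCNA. The insert was a PCR fragment of about 790 bp, recorded as cloned between XhoI and BamHI, although the backbone notes also mention EcoRI and SalI sites. The sequenced record is 5,478 nt, slightly below the catalogue's approximate total of 5,600 bp.

PCNA is the sliding-clamp processivity factor for DNA polymerase delta and is loaded onto DNA at sites of replication. The stated purpose is live-cell visualization of cell cycle progression and subdivision of S phase in mammalian cells, and the associated study followed PCNA behaviour in human HT-1080 cells.
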