Addgene plasmid #199702: pEGFP-PCNA
Purpose: Visualization of cell cycle progression and subdivision of S phase living mammalian cells
Depositing lab: Kenji Sugimoto. Depositing organization: Osaka Metropolitan University. Publication: Molecular Behavior of CENP-A and PCNA throughout the Cell Cycle in Living Human HT-1080 Cells. Nakagawa C, Senda-Murata K, Kawakita-Yamaguchi A, Fukada T, Sugimoto K. Mol Biol 2016, 5:2. doi: 10.4172/2168-9547.1000160.
Backbone
  Vector backbone: pEGFP-C1
  Backbone manufacturer: Clontech
  Backbone size w/o insert (bp): 4700
  Total vector size (bp): 5600
  Modifications to backbone: EcoR I and Sal I sites of pEGFP-ΔC2, which had been derived from pEGFP-C1 by cutting and filling-in Hind III site and converted to C2 reading frame
  Vector type: Mammalian Expression
  Selectable markers: Neomycin (select with G418)
Growth in bacteria
  Bacterial resistance: Kanamycin, 50 μg/mL
  Growth temperature: 37°C
  Growth strain: DH5alpha
  Copy number: Unknown
Gene/Insert
  Gene/Insert name: PCNA (alt name: NM_182649)
  Species: H. sapiens (human)
  Insert size (bp): 800
  Entrez Gene: PCNA (a.k.a. ATLD2)
  Promoter: CMV
  Tag / fusion protein: EGFP (N terminal on insert)
  Cloning method: Restriction Enzyme; 5′ cloning site XhoI (unknown if destroyed); 3′ cloning site Bam HI (unknown if destroyed)
  Sequencing primers: 5′ EGFP side; 3′ SV40 Poly A side
Resource information
  A portion of this plasmid was derived from a plasmid made by: Origene
Terms and licenses: Academic/Nonprofit Terms; Industry Terms: Not Available to Industry
Depositor comments: 790bp PCR fragment of PCNA (PCNA NM_182649) into PCNA to XhoI-BamHI
How to cite: pEGFP-PCNA was a gift from Kenji Sugimoto (Addgene plasmid # 199702 ; http://n2t.net/addgene:199702 ; RRID:Addgene_199702)
